Addgene plasmid #107254: pAGH50
Purpose: Vipp1-GFP-FKBP12 construct (spec cassette downstream) used to anchor away Vipp1 (sll0617) of Synecocystis PCC6803.
Depositing lab: Erin O'Shea. Depositing organization: Harvard University. Publication: Dynamical localization of a thylakoid membrane binding protein is required for acquisition of photosynthetic competency. Gutu A, Chang F, O'Shea EK. Mol Microbiol. 2018 Jan 22. doi: 10.1111/mmi.13912. PubMed 29357135.
Backbone
  Vector backbone: pGEM-3ZfP
  Backbone manufacturer: Promega
  Backbone size w/o insert (bp): 3170
  Total vector size (bp): 8170
  Modifications to backbone: cloned the insert by Gibson into BamHI/SphI linearized vector backbone
  Vector type: Bacterial Expression ; suicide vector for destined for double homologous recombination of the insert
Growth in bacteria
  Bacterial resistance: Spectinomycin, 50 μg/mL
  Growth temperature: 37°C
  Growth strain: DH5alpha
  Copy number: High Copy
Gene/Insert
  Gene/Insert name: vipp1-gfp-fkbp12
  Species: Synthetic; Synechocystis sp. PCC6803
  Insert size (bp): 5330
  Promoter: native
  Tag / fusion protein: GFP and FKBP12 (N terminal on insert)
  Cloning method: Gibson Cloning
  Sequencing primers: 5′ t7 forward; 3′ M13 reverse
Terms and licenses: Academic/Nonprofit Terms; Industry Terms: Not Available to Industry
Depositor comments: the construct is similar to pAGH42 except that FKBP12 encoding fragment was fused in frame with Vipp1-GFP.
How to cite: pAGH50 was a gift from Erin O'Shea (Addgene plasmid # 107254 ; http://n2t.net/addgene:107254 ; RRID:Addgene_107254)
