[The description below was written by a language model from this plasmid's Addgene catalogue record and pLannotate feature annotations shown in this document.]
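Description:
pAGH50 is a knock-in (allele replacement) plasmid built on the Promega pGEM-3Zf-type backbone. It tags the native vipp1 gene (sll0617) of the cyanobacterium Synechocystis sp. PCC 6803 with GFP and FKBP12. In E. coli it replicates as a high-copy plasmid from its ColE1/pUC origin. It also carries the usual pGEM elements: an f1 origin, flanking T7 and SP6 promoters, lac promoter/operator and lacZα remnants, and the backbone β-lactamase gene. The catalogue lists spectinomycin as the selection. The plasmid has no cyanobacterial replicon, so in Synechocystis it acts as a suicide vector, and the insert persists only if it integrates into the chromosome by double homologous recombination.

The insert was assembled by Gibson cloning into the BamHI/SphI-cut backbone. It begins with the Vipp1 coding sequence, joined in frame to GFPmut3 and then to human FKBP12 (FKBP1A). In the feature table both tags lie downstream of Vipp1, so they are C-terminal, although the catalogue field describes them as N-terminal. Downstream of the fusion is an integron-derived aadA cassette for spectinomycin/streptomycin resistance, with a Pc promoter fragment and remnants of qacE and aacC1. Next comes Synechocystis genomic sequence containing rpsN and a tRNA gene, which presumably forms the downstream homology arm. The promoter is recorded as native, so the fusion is meant to be expressed under endogenous vipp1 control after integration.

The stated purpose is "anchor-away" of Vipp1, in which the FKBP12 domain allows the fluorescent fusion to be sequestered away from its normal site of action while GFP reports its location. The depositor notes that pAGH50 matches pAGH42 apart from the added FKBP12 fragment. The sequenced record (about 8.46 kb) is slightly larger than the listed total size of 8.17 kb.
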