Features (pLannotate 1.2.2; 23 found; start..end, strand, type, name):
      1..801     +  CDS            Y617_SYNY3: Experimental evidence at protein level: Swiss-Prot protein existence level 1. From Synechocystis sp. (strain PCC 6803 / Kazusa).
    817..1527    +  CDS            GFPmut3: GFPmut3 is a basic (constitutively fluorescent) green fluorescent protein published in 1996, derived from Aequorea victoria. It is reported to be a very rapidly-maturing weak dimer.
   1537..1857    +  CDS            FKBP1A: FKB1A_HUMAN - Also known as FKBP1, FKBP12. Experimental evidence at protein level: Swiss-Prot protein existence level 1. Keeps in an inactive conformation TGFBR1, the TGF-beta type I serine/threonine kinase receptor, preventing TGF-beta receptor activation in absence of ligand. Recruits SMAD7 to ACVR1B which prevents the association of SMAD2 and SMAD3 with the activin receptor complex, thereby blocking the activin signal. May modulate the RYR1 calcium channel activity. PPIases accelerate the folding of proteins. It catalyzes the cis-trans isomerization of proline imidic peptide bonds in oligop
   2063..2152    -  CDS            qacE (fragment): QACE_ECOLX - Protein inferred from homology: Swiss-Prot protein existence level 3. Multidrug exporter. Is implicated for the resistance to bacteriocidal quaternary ammonium compounds. From Escherichia coli.
   2316..3107    -  CDS            SmR: aminoglycoside adenylyltransferase (Murphy, 1985); aadA; confers resistance to spectinomycin and streptomycin
   3114..3170    -  CDS            GmR (fragment): gentamycin acetyltransferase; aacC1; confers resistance to gentamycin
   3346..3369    -  promoter       Pc promoter (fragment): intI1 (promoter lies within the coding sequence); class 1 integron promoter
   3585..3884    -  CDS            rpsN: RS14_SYNY3 - Also known as rps14 From Synechocystis sp. (strain PCC 6803 / Kazusa).
   3983..4055    -  ncRNA          tRNA: Accession: RF00005 - tRNA
   4782..4800    -  promoter       SP6 promoter: promoter for bacteriophage SP6 RNA polymerase
   4842..4858    -  protein_bind   lac operator: The lac repressor binds to the lac operator to inhibit transcription in E. coli. This inhibition can be relieved by adding lactose or isopropyl-β-D-thiogalactopyranoside (IPTG). lac repressor encoded by lacI
   4866..4896    -  promoter       lac promoter: promoter for the E. coli lac operon
   4911..4932    -  protein_bind   CAP binding site: CAP binding activates transcription in the presence of cAMP. E. coli catabolite activator protein
   4945..5037    -  CDS            lacI (fragment): lac repressor; lacI; The lac repressor binds to the lac operator to inhibit transcription in E. coli. This inhibition can be relieved by adding lactose or isopropyl-β-D-thiogalactopyranoside (IPTG).
   5220..5808    -  rep_origin     ori: high-copy-number ColE1/pMB1/pBR322/pUC origin of replication
   5979..6839    -  CDS            AmpR: β-lactamase; bla; confers resistance to ampicillin, carbenicillin, and related antibiotics
   6840..6944    -  promoter       AmpR promoter: bla
   7039..7074    +  CDS            rop (fragment): Rop protein, which maintains plasmids at low copy number; rop
   7176..7275    +  misc_feature   bom (fragment): basis of mobility region from pBR322
   7303..7731    -  rep_origin     f1 ori (sequence partly withheld): f1 bacteriophage origin of replication; arrow indicates direction of (+) strand synthesis
   7735..7892    -  CDS            lacZα (fragment): LacZα fragment of β-galactosidase; lacZ fragment
   7895..7913    +  promoter       T7 promoter: promoter for bacteriophage T7 RNA polymerase
   7916..7937    +  misc_feature   MCS (fragment): pUC18/19 multiple cloning site
>Addgene plasmid #107254 | pAGH50 | addgene full sequence | sequence record 214328 | Addgene NGS Result
ATGGGATTATTTGACCGTTTAGGCCGCGTCGTCCGGGCTAACCTCAACGACCTCGTCAGTAAAGCTGAAG
ATCCAGAAAAAGTTCTGGAACAGGCCGTGATCGATATGCAGGAAGACCTGGTGCAACTCCGCCAGGCCGT
TGCCCGCACGATCGCCGAAGAAAAACGAACAGAGCAACGTCTTAACCAAGACACCCAGGAAGCCAAGAAA
TGGGAAGACCGGGCAAAATTAGCCCTCACCAATGGGGAAGAAAATTTGGCTAGGGAAGCCCTGGCCCGCA
AAAAAAGTCTGACAGATACGGCGGCGGCGTACCAAACCCAGCTAGCCCAACAGAGGACCATGTCGGAGAA
TCTCCGTCGCAACCTCGCGGCTCTAGAAGCAAAAATTTCCGAAGCTAAAACCAAGAAAAATATGTTGCAG
GCCAGGGCCAAAGCGGCCAAGGCTAATGCTGAACTGCAGCAAACCCTCGGGGGCTTAGGTACTAGCAGTG
CTACTAGTGCTTTTGAACGGATGGAGAACAAGGTACTGGATATGGAAGCCACTTCCCAAGCGGCAGGGGA
GTTAGCCGGCTTTGGCATCGAGAACCAGTTTGCCCAGTTGGAAGCCAGCAGTGGGGTAGAAGACGAGTTG
GCCGCCCTGAAAGCTTCCATGGCCGGTGGAGCATTACCGGGAACCTCTGCCGCTACGCCCCAACTCGAAG
CGGCTCCTGTTGATTCCTCAGTACCAGCTAATAATGCCAGTCAAGATGATGCGGTGATTGACCAGGAATT
GGACGACCTACGTCGTCGGTTAAATAATCTGAGTGGTGGTGGAGGTAGCAAAGGCGAGGAGCTCTTTACT
GGCGTTGTCCCCATTCTCGTCGAACTAGACGGGGATGTTAATGGCCATAAGTTCTCCGTGAGTGGCGAAG
GGGAAGGTGATGCCACGTATGGCAAACTGACGCTGAAATTTATCTGTACCACCGGGAAATTGCCGGTTCC
TTGGCCAACACTCGTTACCACCTTTGGCTATGGCGTCCAATGCTTTGCCCGTTACCCCGATCACATGAAG
CAGCATGACTTCTTCAAAAGCGCCATGCCAGAGGGTTATGTCCAAGAACGCACGATCTTCTTCAAGGACG
ATGGCAACTACAAGACCCGAGCTGAAGTGAAGTTTGAGGGAGATACGTTGGTGAATCGCATCGAACTGAA
AGGGATCGACTTTAAAGAGGATGGCAATATTCTGGGGCATAAACTGGAGTACAACTACAATTCGCATAAC
GTGTACATTATGGCGGATAAGCAGAAGAATGGCATCAAGGTCAACTTCAAGATTCGGCACAATATCGAAG
ATGGTTCAGTGCAACTAGCGGACCACTATCAGCAGAACACACCGATTGGCGATGGTCCTGTCCTGTTGCC
GGATAACCACTATCTGAGCACTCAATCGAAACTGTCTAAGGATCCCAACGAGAAACGCGATCACATGGTG
TTGCTCGAATTTGTGACTGCTGCAGGCATTACCCATGGAATGGACGAACTGTACAAAGGAAGTGGTGGCG
TTCAAGTGGAGACAATTTCTCCTGGCGACGGTCGTACCTTTCCCAAACGGGGACAAACGTGCGTGGTCCA
TTATACCGGTATGCTGGAAGATGGCAAAAAATTTGATAGCAGCCGTGATCGTAATAAACCCTTTAAATTT
ATGCTAGGGAAACAAGAGGTAATTCGGGGGTGGGAAGAGGGAGTGGCCCAAATGTCTGTCGGGCAGCGAG
CTAAATTGACTATCTCTCCTGATTACGCATATGGCGCGACTGGGCATCCCGGCATCATTCCCCCTCATGC
CACCCTAGTCTTTGATGTTGAATTGTTAAAATTAGAAACATAGTTGGTTTAACTCAGCCAGTAAAAATCC
CCCATTAACCTAGGTTTTGGGGGAAATTGATCAGATTGGCGGATTTGGCCGGGGTTCAGGTTGTAAACCG
TTTTGTGAAAAAATTTTTAAAATAAAAAAGGGGACCTCTAGGGTCCCCAATTAATTAGTAATATAATCTA
TTAAAGGTCATTCAAAAGGTCATCCACCGGATCAGCTTAGTAAAGCCCTCGCTAGATTTTAATGCGGATG
TTGCGATTACTTCGCCAACTATTGCGATAACAAGAAAAAGCCAGCCTTTCATGATATATCTCCCAATTTG
TGTAGGGCTTATTATGCACGCTTAAAAATAATAAAAGCAGACTTGACCTGATAGTTTGGCTGTGAGCAAT
TATGTGCTTAGTGCATCTAACGCTTGAGTTAAGCCGCGCCGCGAAGCGGCGTCGGCTTGAACGAATTGTT
AGACATTATTTGCCGACTACCTTGGTGATCTCGCCTTTCACGTAGTGGACAAATTCTTCCAACTGATCTG
CGCGCGAGGCCAAGCGATCTTCTTCTTGTCCAAGATAAGCCTGTCTAGCTTCAAGTATGACGGGCTGATA
CTGGGCCGGCAGGCGCTCCATTGCCCAGTCGGCAGCGACATCCTTCGGCGCGATTTTGCCGGTTACTGCG
CTGTACCAAATGCGGGACAACGTAAGCACTACATTTCGCTCATCGCCAGCCCAGTCGGGCGGCGAGTTCC
ATAGCGTTAAGGTTTCATTTAGCGCCTCAAATAGATCCTGTTCAGGAACCGGATCAAAGAGTTCCTCCGC
CGCTGGACCTACCAAGGCAACGCTATGTTCTCTTGCTTTTGTCAGCAAGATAGCCAGATCAATGTCGATC
GTGGCTGGCTCGAAGATACCTGCAAGAATGTCATTGCGCTGCCATTCTCCAAATTGCAGTTCGCGCTTAG
CTGGATAACGCCACGGAATGATGTCGTCGTGCACAACAATGGTGACTTCTACAGCGCGGAGAATCTCGCT
CTCTCCAGGGGAAGCCGAAGTTTCCAAAAGGTCGTTGATCAAAGCTCGCCGCGTTGTTTCATCAAGCCTT
ACGGTCACCGTAACCAGCAAATCAATATCACTGTGTGGCTTCAGGCCGCCATCCACTGCGGAGCCGTACA
AATGTACGGCCAGCAACGTCGGTTCGAGATGGCGCTCGATGACGCCAACTACCTCTGATAGTTGAGTCGA
TACTTCGGCGATCACCGCTTCCCTCATGATGTTTAACTTTGTTTTAGGGCGACTGCCCTGCTGCGTAACA
TCGTTGCTGCTCCATAACATCAAACATCGACCCACGGCGTAACGCGCTTGCTGCTTGGATGCCCGAGGCA
TAGACTGTACCCCAAAAAAACAGTCATAACAAGCCATGAAAACCGCCACTGCGCCGTTACCACCGCTGCG
TTCGGTCAAGGTTCTGGACCAGTTGCGTGAGCGCATACGCTACTTGCATTACAGCTTACGAACCGAACAG
GCTTATGTCCACTGGGTTCGTGCCTTCATCCGTTTCCACGGTGTGCGTCACCCGGCAACCTTGGGCAGCA
GCGAAGTCGAGGCATTTCTGTCCTGGCTGGCGAACGAGGATTGAATTACAAATGCTAGTGGGTCAGACTC
CAGCAACTATGATTAGGGGTTCGAGTTTCCCTACAGGAAGCAATCAAAGCCTCGATCACCCACAGCCAGA
ACTGGGCAATATTACCAGCTAGACTTGGTTACACCGGGCAAAAGACCCTGGTGGGCCCATTCCCGTAAAA
CATTGCGGCAAAGGCCAAAGTCACGGTAGTAGGAACGGGGACGACCTGTAACCTGACAGCGGTTACGGCG
ACGGTTGGGGGCGCTATTGCGGGGTAAATCCTGCAATTTTTGGTGAACAGCTAATTTGTCTTCTAGGGTT
TCAGCTTGACGGAATTCTTCTTTGAGCGCTTCCCGTTTAGCAGCATACTTTGCTACCAAGCGGCTACGAC
GCTTATCCCGCTCGATCATGGATTTTTTTGCCATCGGGGTTTAACTTTATTTCTTTAGTCTAAAAATTGA
GCACTCCCCATCATATCACACTGCTTGGGGACACAAAGGTTTATGAAAGGTAATGGAACTAGACGAACAC
GGAGGGATTCGAACCCCCGACCCTCAGGACCGGAACCTGATGCTCTATCCACTGAGCTACGTGTCCAGGA
CAGACTTGGGCTGACCCTTTCATCTTGCGAAAAGAATTCACACCAGCTATCAGCGTAACATTTCCTGCAC
CGATTCGGAAGCTAACTGGGCACCATTTTCCAGTAACCAAGCTTCCTGACTGGGAGCTAACCCCGGATTG
TCACCAAAACTGAGATTTTCCACCTTTGCGCCACTGAAATTGACGTTTTGGAGAGTGGCTCCCCGCAAAT
CCGCTTCCCGTAGGTCTGTGCCGATTAAAGTTGCTAGGGCTAAACTACTTTTACGAAAATCAACTTGGCT
GAGATTAGCCCCTTCTAGGTAAGCGCCACTCAGGTCTGCACCCCGAAAATTGGACCGGCGGAGATCGGTA
TTACTCAAATCGCTGTCGGTCAGAATAGCTCCCCGGAAATTGCTGTCCATTAGTTGGCCATTACTAAGGT
CAATGCTGTTGAGGTTAGCACCCACAAATTTGCCTCCCGCCAAATCCCGTTGCGGGTCCAAACCGACTAA
CTTCCCCAGGGTAAGGCAATCCAACTGGGGGGAGTTGATGATTAATTGCAGGCGATCGCCAAGGTTCCCG
GTGTCTGCTTCCGTTACGGTGCGATTATTTTCGACATTGTATAGAGGTTGCCAGATAATTTGAGGATCGG
CATCGACTGATTTGCTCAGGAGCCATTGACCCCAACAAAGGGCCGGAGTTAGGTAATTTTCCGCTATAAA
CTTACATGCAAGCTTGAGTATTCTATAGTGTCACCTAAATAGCTTGGCGTAATCATGGTCATAGCTGTTT
CCTGTGTGAAATTGTTATCCGCTCACAATTCCACACAACATACGAGCCGGAAGCATAAAGTGTAAAGCCT
GGGGTGCCTAATGAGTGAGCTAACTCACATTAATTGCGTTGCGCTCACTGCCCGCTTTCCAGTCGGGAAA
CCTGTCGTGCCAGCTGCATTAATGAATCGGCCAACGCGCGGGGAGAGGCGGTTTGCGTATTGGGCGCTCT
TCCGCTTCCTCGCTCACTGACTCGCTGCGCTCGGTCGTTCGGCTGCGGCGAGCGGTATCAGCTCACTCAA
AGGCGGTAATACGGTTATCCACAGAATCAGGGGATAACGCAGGAAAGAACATGTGAGCAAAAGGCCAGCA
AAAGGCCAGGAACCGTAAAAAGGCCGCGTTGCTGGCGTTTTTCCATAGGCTCCGCCCCCCTGACGAGCAT
CACAAAAATCGACGCTCAAGTCAGAGGTGGCGAAACCCGACAGGACTATAAAGATACCAGGCGTTTCCCC
CTGGAAGCTCCCTCGTGCGCTCTCCTGTTCCGACCCTGCCGCTTACCGGATACCTGTCCGCCTTTCTCCC
TTCGGGAAGCGTGGCGCTTTCTCATAGCTCACGCTGTAGGTATCTCAGTTCGGTGTAGGTCGTTCGCTCC
AAGCTGGGCTGTGTGCACGAACCCCCCGTTCAGCCCGACCGCTGCGCCTTATCCGGTAACTATCGTCTTG
AGTCCAACCCGGTAAGACACGACTTATCGCCACTGGCAGCAGCCACTGGTAACAGGATTAGCAGAGCGAG
GTATGTAGGCGGTGCTACAGAGTTCTTGAAGTGGTGGCCTAACTACGGCTACACTAGAAGAACAGTATTT
GGTATCTGCGCTCTGCTGAAGCCAGTTACCTTCGGAAAAAGAGTTGGTAGCTCTTGATCCGGCAAACAAA
CCACCGCTGGTAGCGGTGGTTTTTTTGTTTGCAAGCAGCAGATTACGCGCAGAAAAAAAGGATCTCAAGA
AGATCCTTTGATCTTTTCTACGGGGTCTGACGCTCAGTGGAACGAAAACTCACGTTAAGGGATTTTGGTC
ATGAGATTATCAAAAAGGATCTTCACCTAGATCCTTTTAAATTAAAAATGAAGTTTTAAATCAATCTAAA
GTATATATGAGTAAACTTGGTCTGACAGTTACCAATGCTTAATCAGTGAGGCACCTATCTCAGCGATCTG
TCTATTTCGTTCATCCATAGTTGCCTGACTCCCCGTCGTGTAGATAACTACGATACGGGAGGGCTTACCA
TCTGGCCCCAGTGCTGCAATGATACCGCGAGACCCACGCTCACCGGCTCCAGATTTATCAGCAATAAACC
AGCCAGCCGGAAGGGCCGAGCGCAGAAGTGGTCCTGCAACTTTATCCGCCTCCATCCAGTCTATTAATTG
TTGCCGGGAAGCTAGAGTAAGTAGTTCGCCAGTTAATAGTTTGCGCAACGTTGTTGCCATTGCTACAGGC
ATCGTGGTGTCACGCTCGTCGTTTGGTATGGCTTCATTCAGCTCCGGTTCCCAACGATCAAGGCGAGTTA
CATGATCCCCCATGTTGTGCAAAAAAGCGGTTAGCTCCTTCGGTCCTCCGATCGTTGTCAGAAGTAAGTT
GGCCGCAGTGTTATCACTCATGGTTATGGCAGCACTGCATAATTCTCTTACTGTCATGCCATCCGTAAGA
TGCTTTTCTGTGACTGGTGAGTACTCAACCAAGTCATTCTGAGAATAGTGTATGCGGCGACCGAGTTGCT
CTTGCCCGGCGTCAATACGGGATAATACCGCGCCACATAGCAGAACTTTAAAAGTGCTCATCATTGGAAA
ACGTTCTTCGGGGCGAAAACTCTCAAGGATCTTACCGCTGTTGAGATCCAGTTCGATGTAACCCACTCGT
GCACCCAACTGATCTTCAGCATCTTTTACTTTCACCAGCGTTTCTGGGTGAGCAAAAACAGGAAGGCAAA
ATGCCGCAAAAAAGGGAATAAGGGCGACACGGAAATGTTGAATACTCATACTCTTCCTTTTTCAATATTA
TTGAAGCATTTATCAGGGTTATTGTCTCATGAGCGGATACATATTTGAATGTATTTAGAAAAATAAACAA
ATAGGGGTTCCGCGCACATTTCCCCGAAAAGTGCCACCTGACGTCTAAGAAACCATTATTATCATGACAT
TAACCTATAAAAATAGGCGTATCACGAGGCCCTTTCGTCTCGCGCGTTTCGGTGATGACGGTGAAAACCT
CTGACACATGCAGCTCCCGGAGACGGTCACAGCTTGTCTGTAAGCGGATGCCGGGAGCAGACAAGCCCGT
CAGGGCGCGTCAGCGGGTGTTGGCGGGTGTCGGGGCTGGCTTAACTATGCGGCATCAGAGCAGATTGTAC
TGAGAGTGCACCATATGCGGTGTGAAATACCGCACAGATGCGTAAGGAGAAAATACCGCATCAGGAAATT
GTAAGCGTTAATATTTTGTTAAAATTCGCGTTAAATTTTTGTTAAATCAGCTCATTTTTTAACCAATAGG
CCGAAATCGGCAAAATCCCTTATAAATCAAAAGAATAGACCGAGATAGGGT
[37 nt withheld, positions 7402-7438]
AAAGAACGTGGACTCCAACGTCAAAGG
[49 nt withheld, positions 7466-7514]
T
[91 nt withheld, positions 7516-7606]
G
[124 nt withheld, positions 7608-7731]
CCATTCGCCATTCAGGCTGCGCAACTGTTGGGAAGGGCGATCGGTGCGGGCCTCTTCGCTATTACGCCAG
CTGGCGAAAGGGGGATGTGCTGCAAGGCGATTAAGTTGGGTAACGCCAGGGTTTTCCCAGTCACGACGTT
GTAAAACGACGGCCAGTGAATTGTAATACGACTCACTATAGGGCGAATTCGAGCTCGGTACCCGGGTAAC
GAAAGGATTCGGCGGGTAGGGCAAAATCTTGTCAGCAGACTAGGAATAGCAATTAAGCCCAAGCCCAACT
ACTTTAACTGTTCAAGTTGTTTTTCCCTCATTTCACTGGGCTTTTTAATATTTGGCTTTGGAGCCATCCC
CAATAATTTTTGATTAATTTGTTCCCTGGTGTTTTTGCTATAACTAGCCCAGGGATCGGGCAAAAACATA
TCACCGATGCTGATAAAAGCCAGACCAGCAATCACCGCTGGAATGGCAAGGGAGCGCAAAATTTTAAATA
GACTTGCCATAACGCTATGCCTCCACAATCAAATCTCGATTGGACTACCTGTGTTTCCATTCTAGGGTAG
GGCACCATGGCGAAAGCCACTAAAACCAACTCCAAGGCTGTCTAGTGTCTGCGGGCTTGGTTTACACTGG
ATCAACATAGGGCCAACTCCTTAGTCCCCCTTATGCGGACTTCTGTACAGACCCCCATTCGTTAACCCCC
AGCGATTTTGAGAGGATAAGTAAGAC
