>Addgene plasmid #107254 | pAGH50 | depositor partial sequence | sequence record 202312 | vipp1 gene+upstream promoter region transitionally fused to GFP and to FKBP12. Native 3'UTR was preserved.
GGGCGAATTCGAGCTCGGTACCCGGGTAACGAAAGGATTCGGCGGGTAGGGCAAAATCTTGTCAGCAGAC
TAGGAATAGCAATTAAGCCCAAGCCCAACTACTTTAACTGTTCAAGTTGTTTTTCCCTCATTTCACTGGG
CTTTTTAATATTTGGCTTTGGAGCCATCCCCAATAATTTTTGATTAATTTGTTCCCTGGTGTTTTTGCTA
TAACTAGCCCAGGGATCGGGCAAAAACATATCACCGATGCTGATAAAAGCCAGACCAGCAATCACCGCTG
GAATGGCAAGGGAGCGCAAAATTTTAAATAGACTTGCCATAACGCTATGCCTCCACAATCAAATCTCGAT
TGGACTACCTGTGTTTCCATTCTAGGGTAGGGCACCATGGCGAAAGCCACTAAAACCAACTCCAAGGCTG
TCTAGTGTCTGCGGGCTTGGTTTACACTGGATCAACATAGGGCCAACTCCTTAGTCCCCCTTATGCGGAC
TTCTGTACAGACCCCCATTCGTTAACCCCCAGCGATTTTGAGAGGATAAGTAAGACATGGGATTATTTGA
CCGTTTAGGCCGCGTCGTCCGGGCTAACCTCAACGACCTCGTCAGTAAAGCTGAAGATCCAGAAAAAGTT
CTGGAACAGGCCGTGATCGATATGCAGGAAGACCTGGTGCAACTCCGCCAGGCCGTTGCCCGCACGATCG
CCGAAGAAAAACGAACAGAGCAACGTCTTAACCAAGACACCCAGGAAGCCAAGAAATGGGAAGACCGGGC
AAAATTAGCCCTCACCAATGGGGAAGAAAATTTGGCTAGGGAAGCCCTGGCCCGCAAAAAAAGTCTGACA
GATACGGCGGCGGCGTACCAAACCCAGCTAGCCCAACAGAGGACCATGTCGGAGAATCTCCGTCGCAACC
TCGCGGCTCTAGAAGCAAAAATTTCCGAAGCTAAAACCAAGAAAAATATGTTGCAGGCCAGGGCCAAAGC
GGCCAAGGCTAATGCTGAACTGCAGCAAACCCTCGGGGGCTTAGGTACTAGCAGTGCTACTAGTGCTTTT
GAACGGATGGAGAACAAGGTACTGGATATGGAAGCCACTTCCCAAGCGGCAGGGGAGTTAGCCGGCTTTG
GCATCGAGAACCAGTTTGCCCAGTTGGAAGCCAGCAGTGGGGTAGAAGACGAGTTGGCCGCCCTGAAAGC
TTCCATGGCCGGTGGAGCATTACCGGGAACCTCTGCCGCTACGCCCCAACTCGAAGCGGCTCCTGTTGAT
TCCTCAGTACCAGCTAATAATGCCAGTCAAGATGATGCGGTGATTGACCAGGAATTGGACGACCTACGTC
GTCGGTTAAATAATCTGAGTGGTGGTGGAGGTAGCAAAGGCGAGGAGCTCTTTACTGGCGTTGTCCCCAT
TCTCGTCGAACTAGACGGGGATGTTAATGGCCATAAGTTCTCCGTGAGTGGCGAAGGGGAAGGTGATGCC
ACGTATGGCAAACTGACGCTGAAATTTATCTGTACCACCGGGAAATTGCCGGTTCCTTGGCCAACACTCG
TTACCACCTTTGGCTATGGCGTCCAATGCTTTGCCCGTTACCCCGATCACATGAAGCAGCATGACTTCTT
CAAAAGCGCCATGCCAGAGGGTTATGTCCAAGAACGCACGATCTTCTTCAAGGACGATGGCAACTACAAG
ACCCGAGCTGAAGTGAAGTTTGAGGGAGATACGTTGGTGAATCGCATCGAACTGAAAGGGATCGACTTTA
AAGAGGATGGCAATATTCTGGGGCATAAACTGGAGTACAACTACAATTCGCATAACGTGTACATTATGGC
GGATAAGCAGAAGAATGGCATCAAGGTCAACTTCAAGATTCGGCACAATATCGAAGATGGTTCAGTGCAA
CTAGCGGACCACTATCAGCAGAACACACCGATTGGCGATGGTCCTGTCCTGTTGCCGGATAACCACTATC
TGAGCACTCAATCGAAACTGTCTAAGGATCCCAACGAGAAACGCGATCACATGGTGTTGCTCGAATTTGT
GACTGCTGCAGGCATTACCCATGGAATGGACGAACTGTACAAAGGAAGTGGTGGCGTTCAAGTGGAGACA
ATTTCTCCTGGCGACGGTCGTACCTTTCCCAAACGGGGACAAACGTGCGTGGTCCATTATACCGGTATGC
TGGAAGATGGCAAAAAATTTGATAGCAGCCGTGATCGTAATAAACCCTTTAAATTTATGCTAGGGAAACA
AGAGGTAATTCGGGGGTGGGAAGAGGGAGTGGCCCAAATGTCTGTCGGGCAGCGAGCTAAATTGACTATC
TCTCCTGATTACGCATATGGCGCGACTGGGCATCCCGGCATCATTCCCCCTCATGCCACCCTAGTCTTTG
ATGTTGAATTGTTAAAATTAGAAACATAATTGGTTTAACTCAGCCAGTAAAAATCCCCCATTAACCTAGG
TTTTGGGGGAAATTGATCAGATTGGCGGATTTGGCCGGGGTTCAGGTTGTAAACCGTTTTGTGAAAAAAT
TTTTAAAATAAAAAAGGGGACCTCTAGGGTCCCCAATTAATTAGTAATATAATCTATTAAAGGTCATTCA
AAAGGTCATCCACCGGATCAGCTTAGTAAAGCCCTCGCTAGATTTTAATGCGGATGTTGCGATTACTTCG
CCAACTATTGCGATAACAAGAAAAAGCCAGCCTTTCATGATATATCTCCCAATTTGTGTAGGGCTTATTA
TGCACGCTTAAAAATAATAAAAGCAGACTTGACCTGATAGTTTGGCTGTGAGCAATTATGTGCTTAGTGC
ATCTAACGCTTGAGTTAAGCCGCGCCGCGAAGCGGCGTCGGCTTGAACGAATTGTTAGACATTATTTGCC
GACTACCTTGGTGATCTCGCCTTTCACGTAGTGGACAAATTCTTCCAACTGATCTGCGCGCGAGGCCAAG
CGATCTTCTTCTTGTCCAAGATAAGCCTGTCTAGCTTCAAGTATGACGGGCTGATACTGGGCCGGCAGGC
GCTCCATTGCCCAGTCGGCAGCGACATCCTTCGGCGCGATTTTGCCGGTTACTGCGCTGTACCAAATGCG
GGACAACGTAAGCACTACATTTCGCTCATCGCCAGCCCAGTCGGGCGGCGAGTTCCATAGCGTTAAGGTT
TCATTTAGCGCCTCAAATAGATCCTGTTCAGGAACCGGATCAAAGAGTTCCTCCGCCGCTGGACCTACCA
AGGCAACGCTATGTTCTCTTGCTTTTGTCAGCAAGATAGCCAGATCAATGTCGATCGTGGCTGGCTCGAA
GATACCTGCAAGAATGTCATTGCGCTGCCATTCTCCAAATTGCAGTTCGCGCTTAGCTGGATAACGCCAC
GGAATGATGTCGTCGTGCACAACAATGGTGACTTCTACAGCGCGGAGAATCTCGCTCTCTCCAGGGGAAG
CCGAAGTTTCCAAAAGGTCGTTGATCAAAGCTCGCCGCGTTGTTTCATCAAGCCTTACGGTCACCGTAAC
CAGCAAATCAATATCACTGTGTGGCTTCAGGCCGCCATCCACTGCGGAGCCGTACAAATGTACGGCCAGC
AACGTCGGTTCGAGATGGCGCTCGATGACGCCAACTACCTCTGATAGTTGAGTCGATACTTCGGCGATCA
CCGCTTCCCTCATGATGTTTAACTTTGTTTTAGGGCGACTGCCCTGCTGCGTAACATCGTTGCTGCTCCA
TAACATCAAACATCGACCCACGGCGTAACGCGCTTGCTGCTTGGATGCCCGAGGCATAGACTGTACCCCA
AAAAAACAGTCATAACAAGCCATGAAAACCGCCACTGCGCCGTTACCACCGCTGCGTTCGGTCAAGGTTC
TGGACCAGTTGCGTGAGCGCATACGCTACTTGCATTACAGCTTACGAACCGAACAGGCTTATGTCCACTG
GGTTCGTGCCTTCATCCGTTTCCACGGTGTGCGTCACCCGGCAACCTTGGGCAGCAGCGAAGTCGAGGCA
TTTCTGTCCTGGCTGGCGAACGAGGATTGAATTACAAATGCTAGTGGGTCAGACTCCAGCAACTATGATT
AGGGGTTCGAGTTTCCCTACAGGAAGCAATCAAAGCCTCGATCACCCACAGCCAGAACTGGGCAATATTA
CCAGCTAGACTTGGTTACACCGGGCAAAAGACCCTGGTGGGCCCATTCCCGTAAAACATTGCGGCAAAGG
CCAAAGTCACGGTAGTAGGAACGGGGACGACCTGTAACCTGACAGCGGTTACGGCGACGGTTGGGGGCGC
TATTGCGGGGTAAATCCTGCAATTTTTGGTGAACAGCTAATTTGTCTTCTAGGGTTTCAGCTTGACGGAA
TTCTTCTTTGAGCGCTTCCCGTTTAGCAGCATACTTTGCTACCAAGCGGCTACGACGCTTATCCCGCTCG
ATCATGGATTTTTTTGCCATCGGGGTTTAACTTTATTTCTTTAGTCTAAAAATTGAGCACTCCCCATCAT
ATCACACTGCTTGGGGACACAAAGGTTTATGAAAGGTAATGGAACTAGACGAACACGGAGGGATTCGAAC
CCCCGACCCTCAGGACCGGAACCTGATGCTCTATCCACTGAGCTACGTGTCCAGGACAGACTTGGGCTGA
CCCTTTCATCTTGCGAAAAGAATTCACACCAGCTATCAGCGTAACATTTCCTGCACCGATTCGGAAGCTA
ACTGGGCACCATTTTCCAGTAACCAAGCTTCCTGACTGGGAGCTAACCCCGGATTGTCACCAAAACTGAG
ATTTTCCACCTTTGCGCCACTGAAATTGACGTTTTGGAGAGTGGCTCCCCGCAAATCCGCTTCCCGTAGG
TCTGTGCCGATTAAAGTTGCTAGGGCTAAACTACTTTTACGAAAATCAACTTGGCTGAGATTAGCCCCTT
CTAGGTAAGCGCCACTCAGGTCTGCACCCCGAAAATTGGACCGGCGGAGATCGGTATTACTCAAATCGCT
GTCGGTCAGAATAGCTCCCCGGAAATTGCTGTCCATTAGTTGGCCATTACTAAGGTCAATGCTGTTGAGG
TTAGCACCCACAAATTTGCCTCCCGCCAAATCCCGTTGCGGGTCCAAACCGACTAACTTCCCCAGGGTAA
GGCAATCCAACTGGGGGGAGTTGATGATTAATTGCAGGCGATCGCCAAGGTTCCCGGTGTCTGCTTCCGT
TACGGTGCGATTATTTTCGACATTGTATAGAGGTTGCCAGATAATTTGAGGATCGGCATCGACTGATTTG
CTCAGGAGCCATTGACCCCAACAAAGGGCCGGAGTTAGGTAATTTTCCGCTATAAACTTACATGCAAGCT
TGAGTATTCTATAGTG
